>Addgene plasmid #208190 | pSC101-GFPmut2-mScarlet-I TGATC | addgene full sequence | sequence record 417971 | Addgene NGS Result
AGCTTGCATGCCCAAGGAGATGGCGCCCAACAGTCCCCCGGCCACGGGGCCTGCCACCATACCCACGCCG
AAACAAGCGCTCATGAGCCCGAAGTGGCGAGCCCGATCTTCCCCATCGGTGATGTCGGCGATATAGGCGC
CAGCAACCGCACCTGTGGCGCCGGTGATGCCGGCCACGATGCGTCCGGCGTAGAGTTACCAATGCTTAAT
CAGTGAGGCACCTATCTCAGCGATCTGTCTATTTCGTTCATCCATAGTTGCCTGACTCCCCGTCGTGTAG
ATAACTACGATACGGGAGGGCTTACCATCTGGCCCCAGTGCTGCAATGATACCGCGAGACCCACGCTCAC
CGGCTCCAGATTTATCAGCAATAAACCAGCCAGCCGGAAGGGCCGAGCGCAGAAGTGGTCCTGCAACTTT
ATCCGCCTCCATCCAGTCTATTAATTGTTGCCGGGAAGCTAGAGTAAGTAGTTCGCCAGTTAATAGTTTG
CGCAACGTTGTTGCCATTGCTGCAGGCATCGTGGTGTCACGCTCGTCGTTTGGTATGGCTTCATTCAGCT
CCGGTTCCCAACGATCAAGGCGAGTTACATGATCCCCCATGTTGTGCAAAAAAGCGGTTAGCTCCTTCGG
TCCTCCGATCGTTGTCAGAAGTAAGTTGGCCGCAGTGTTATCACTCATGGTTATGGCAGCACTGCATAAT
TCTCTTACTGTCATGCCATCCGTAAGATGCTTTTCTGTGACTGGTGAGTACTCAACCAAGTCATTCTGAG
AATAGTGTATGCGGCGACCGAGTTGCTCTTGCCCGGCGTCAACACGGGATAATACCGCGCCACATAGCAG
AACTTTAAAAGTGCTCATCATTGGAAAACGTTCTTCGGGGCGAAAACTCTCAAGGATCTTACCGCTGTTG
AGATCCAGTTCGATGTAACCCACTCGTGCACCCAACTGATCTTCAGCATCTTTTACTTTCACCAGCGTTT
CTGGGTGAGCAAAAACAGGAAGGCAAAATGCCGCAAAAAAGGGAATAAGGGCGACACGGAAATGTTGAAT
ACTCATACTCTTCCTTTTTCAATATTATTGAAGCATTTATCAGGGTTATTGTCTCATGAGCGGATACATA
TTTGAATGTATTTAGAAAAATAAACAAATAGGGGTTCCGCGCACATTTCCCCGAAAAGTGCCACCTGACG
TCTAAGAAACCATTATTATCATAAAAGGCCATCCGTCAGGATGGCCTTCTATGAATGCCTTGGCTGCGAT
TCATTCTTTATATGAATAAAATTGTTGTCAGTTTCACGTCTTGTCCTGCCATATCGCGAAATTTCTGCGC
AAAAGCACAAAAAATTTTTGCATCTCCCCCTTGATGACGTGGGTTACGACCCCATTTAGTAGTCAACCGC
AGTGAGTGAGTCTGACGAGGCCCTTTCGTCTTCAAGAATTCTCATGTTTGACAGCTTATCATCGATAAGC
TTTAATGCGGTAGTTTATCACAGTTAAATTGCTAACGCAGTCCGGGGAATTCAGGCTTGGAGGAACAATA
TGAAAGGATCCAAAGGTGAAGAATTATTCACTGGAGTTGTCCCAATTCTTGTTGAATTAGATGGTGATGT
TAATGGGCACAAATTTTCTGTCAGTGGAGAGGGTGAAGGTGATGCAACATACGGAAAACTTACCCTTAAA
TTTATTTGCACTACTGGAAAACTACCTGTTCCATGGCCAACACTTGTCACTACTTTCGCGTATGGTCTTC
AATGCTTTGCGAGATACCCAGATCATATGAAACAGCATGACTTTTTCAAGAGTGCCATGCCCGAAGGTTA
TGTACAGGAAAGAACTATATTTTTCAAAGATGACGGGAACTACAAGACACGTGCTGAAGTCAAGTTTGAA
GGTGATACCCTTGTTAATAGAATCGAGTTAAAAGGTATTGATTTTAAAGAAGATGGAAACATTCTTGGAC
ACAAATTGGAATACAACTATAACTCACACAAAGTATACATCATGGCAGACAAACAAAAGGATGGAATCAA
AGTTAACTTCAAAATTAGACACAACATTGAAGATGGAAGCGTTCAACTAGCAGACCATTATCAACGAAAT
ACTCCAATTGGCGATGGCCCTGTCCTTTTACCAGACAACCATTACCTGTCCACACAATCTGCCCTTTCGA
AAGATCCCAACGAAAAGAGAGACCACATGGTCCTTCTTGAGTTTGTAACAGCTGCTGGGATTACACATGG
TATGGATGAATTGTACAAATAACCGCCAGGAGGAACAATATGGTGAGCAAGGGCTGATCTGAGGCAGTGA
TCAAGGAGTTCATGCGGTTCAAGGTGCACATGGAGGGCTCCATGAACGGCCACGAGTTCGAGATCGAGGG
CGAGGGCGAGGGCCGCCCCTACGAGGGCACCCAGACCGCCAAGCTGAAGGTGACCAAGGGTGGCCCCCTG
CCCTTCTCCTGGGACATCCTGTCCCCTCAGTTCATGTACGGCTCCAGGGCCTTCATCAAGCACCCCGCCG
ACATCCCCGACTACTATAAGCAGTCCTTCCCCGAGGGCTTCAAGTGGGAGCGCGTGATGAACTTCGAGGA
CGGCGGCGCCGTGACCGTGACCCAGGACACCTCCCTGGAGGACGGCACCCTGATCTACAAGGTGAAGCTC
CGCGGCACCAACTTCCCTCCTGACGGCCCCGTAATGCAGAAGAAGACAATGGGCTGGGAAGCGTCCACCG
AGCGGTTGTACCCCGAGGACGGCGTGCTGAAGGGCGACATTAAGATGGCCCTGCGCCTGAAGGACGGCGG
CCGCTACCTGGCGGACTTCAAGACCACCTACAAGGCCAAGAAGCCCGTGCAGATGCCCGGCGCCTACAAC
GTCGACCGCAAGTTGGACATCACCTCCCACAACGAGGACTACACCGTGGTGGAACAGTACGAACGCTCCG
AGGGCCGCCACTCCACCGGCGGCATGGACGAGCTGTACAAGTGACCGCCTAATGAGCGGGCTTTAATCAC
TAGTGAATTCGCGGCCGCCTGCAGGTCGACCATATGGGAGAGCTCCGTCGACAAGCTTGCGGCCGCACTC
GAGCACCACCACCACCACCACCACCACTAATTGATTAATACCTAGGCTGCTAAACAAAGCCCATGGATCG
ATAGCTGGTCGACAGGACTCTGGGGTTCGAGAGCTCGCTTGGACTCCTGTTGATAGATCCAGTAATGACC
TCAGAACTCCATCTGGATTTGTTCAGAACGCTCGGTTGCCGCCGGGCGTTTTTTATTGGTGAGAATCCAA
GCACTAGGGACAGTAAGACGGGTAAGCCTGTTGATGATACCGCTGCCTTACTGGGTGCATTAGCCAGTCT
GAATGACCTGTCACGGGATAATCCGAAGTGGTCAGACTGGAAAATCAGAGGGCAGGAACTGCTGAACAGC
AAAAAGTCAGATAGCACCACATAGCAGACCCGCCATAAAACGCCCTGAGAAGCCCGTGACGGGCTTTTCT
TGTATTATGGGTAGTTTCCTTGCATGAATCCATAAAAGGCGCCTGTAGTGCCATTTACCCCCATTCACTG
CCAGAGCCGTGAGCGCAGCGAACTGAATGTCACGAAAAAGACAGCGACTCAGGTGCCTGATGGTCGGAGA
CAAAAGGAATATTCAGCGATTTGCCCGAGCTTGCGAGGGTGCTACTTAAGCCTTTAGGGTTTTAAGGTCT
GTTTTGTAGAGGAGCAAACAGCGTTTGCGACATCCTTTTGTAATACTGCGGAACTGACTAAAGTAGTGAG
TTATACACAGGGCTGGGATCTATTCTTTTTATCTTTTTTTATTCTTTCTTTATTCTATAAATTATAACCA
CTTGAATATAAACAAAAAAAACACACAAAGGTCTAGCGGAATTTACAGAGGGTCTAGCAGAATTTACAAG
TTTTCCAGCAAAGGTCTAGCAGAATTTACAGATACCCACAACTCAAAGGAAAAGGACTAGTAATTATCAT
TGACTAGCCCATCTCAATTGGTATAGTGATTAAAATCACCTAGACCAATTGAGATGTATGTCTGAATTAG
TTGTTTTCAAAGCAAATGAACTAGCGATTAGTCGCTATGACTTAACGGAGCATGAAACCAAGCTAATTTT
ATGCTGTGTGGCACTACTCAACCCCACGATTGAAAACCCTACAAGGAAAGAACGGACGGTATCGTTCACT
TATAACCAATACGCTCAGATGATGAACATCAGTAGGGAAAATGCTTATGGTGTATTAGCTAAAGCAACCA
GAGAGCTGATGACGAGAACTGTGGAAATCAGGAATCCTTTGGTTAAAGGCTTTGAGATTTTCCAGTGGAC
AAACTATGCCAAGTTCTCAAGCGAAAAATTAGAATTAGTTTTTAGTGAAGAGATATTGCCTTATCTTTTC
CAGTTAAAAAAATTCATAAAATATAATCTGGAACATGTTAAGTCTTTTGAAAACAAATACTCTATGAGGA
TTTATGAGTGGTTATTAAAAGAACTAACACAAAAGAAAACTCACAAGGCAAATATAGAGATTAGCCTTGA
TGAATTTAAGTTCATGTTAATGCTTGAAAATAACTACCATGAGTTTAAAAGGCTTAACCAATGGGTTTTG
AAACCAATAAGTAAAGATTTAAACACTTACAGCAATATGAAATTGGTGGTTGATAAGCGAGGCCGCCCGA
CTGATACGTTGATTTTCCAAGTTGAACTAGATAGACAAATGGATCTCGTAACCGAACTTGAGAACAACCA
GATAAAAATGAATGGTGACAAAATACCAACAACCATTACATCAGATTCCTACCTACATAACGGACTAAGA
AAAACACTACACGATGCTTTAACTGCAAAAATTCAGCTCACCAGTTTTGAGGCAAAATTTTTGAGTGACA
TGCAAAGTAAGTATGATCTCAATGGTTCGTTCTCATGGCTCACGCAAAAACAACGAACCACACTAGAGAA
CATACTGGCTAAATACGGAAGGATCTGAGGTTCTTATGGCTCTTGTATCTATCAGTGAAGCATCAAGACT
AACAAACAAAAGTAGAACAACTGTTCACCGTTACATATCAAAGGGAAAACTGTCCATATGCACAGATGAA
AACGGTGTAAAAAAGATAGATACATCAGAGCTTTTACGAGTTTTTGGTGCATTCAAAGCTGTTCACCATG
AACAGATCGACAATGTAACAGATGAACAGCATGTAACACCTAATAGAACAGGTGAAACCAGTAAAACAAA
GCAACTAGAACATGAAATTGAACACCTGAGACAACTTGTTACAGCTCAACAGTCACACATAGACAGCCTG
AAACAGGCGATGCTGCTTATCGAATCAAAGCTGCCGACAACACGGGAGCCAGTGACGCCTCCCGTGGGGA
AAAAATCATGGCAATTCTGGAAGAAATAGCGCTTTCAGCCGGCAAACCGGCTGAAGCCGGATCTGCGATT
CTGATAACAAACTAGCAACACCAGAACAGCCCGTTTGCGGGCAGCAAAACCCGTACCCTAGGTCTAGGGC
GGCGGATTTGTCCTACTCAGGAGAGCGTTCACCGACAAACAACAGATAAAACGAAAGGCCCAGTCTTTCG
ACTGAGCCTTTCGTTTTATTTGATGCCTCTAG
Features (pLannotate 1.2.2; 12 found; start..end, strand, type, name):
     13..195     -  CDS            TcR (fragment): tetracycline efflux protein; tet; confers resistance to tetracycline
    196..1056    -  CDS            AmpR: β-lactamase; bla; confers resistance to ampicillin, carbenicillin, and related antibiotics
   1057..1161    -  promoter       AmpR promoter: bla
   1213..1240    -  terminator     rrnB T2 terminator: transcription terminator T2 from the E. coli rrnB gene
   1448..1476    +  promoter       tet promoter: E. coli promoter for tetracycline efflux protein gene
   1549..2259    +  CDS            GFPmut2: GFPmut2 is a basic (constitutively fluorescent) green fluorescent protein published in 1996, derived from Aequorea victoria. It is reported to be a very rapidly-maturing weak dimer.
   2280..2981    +  CDS            mScarlet-I: mScarlet-I is a basic (constitutively fluorescent) red fluorescent protein published in 2016, derived from synthetic construct. It is reported to be a rapidly-maturing monomer with moderate acid sensitivity.
   3084..3107    +  CDS            9xHis (fragment): 9xHis affinity tag
   3192..3286    +  terminator     lambda t0 terminator: transcription terminator from phage lambda
   3778..4000    +  rep_origin     pSC101 ori: low-copy replication origin that requires the Rep101 protein
   4048..4998    +  CDS            Rep101: RepA protein needed for replication with the pSC101 origin; rep101
   5536..5622    -  terminator     rrnB T1 terminator: Escherichia coli rrnB; transcription terminator T1 from the E. coli rrnB gene
