[The description below was written by a language model from this plasmid's Addgene catalogue record and pLannotate feature annotations shown in this document.]
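Description:
pSC101-GFPmut2-mScarlet-I TGATC is a low-copy bacterial expression reporter plasmid of about 5.6 kb, built on the pSC101 backbone and designed to measure nonsense mistranslation (stop-codon readthrough) in bacteria. It replicates through the pSC101 origin together with the plasmid-encoded Rep101 (RepA) initiator protein that this origin requires. Selection is by ampicillin through a β-lactamase gene driven by its own promoter. A short remnant of the tetracycline efflux gene lies next to AmpR but is only a fragment, so it is not expected to confer resistance.

The payload is a two-colour cassette recorded as driven by a combined Ptet and dnaK P1 promoter; the feature table annotates the tet promoter upstream of the reporters but does not separately mark the dnaK P1 element. GFPmut2, a rapidly maturing green fluorescent protein, comes first and is followed about twenty bases later by mScarlet-I, a rapidly maturing monomeric red protein. The mScarlet-I coding sequence carries an insertion near its start that places a TGA stop at codon 6, followed by a TCT serine codon. This gives the TGATC context in the name and makes the plasmid the second TGA variant in its series. The annotation does not show whether the two proteins are fused or translated separately. In either case, green fluorescence should report overall expression, while full-length red protein should require ribosomes to read through the premature TGA, so the red-to-green ratio reflects readthrough frequency. A partial His-tag sequence and the lambda t0 terminator follow the cassette, and rrnB T1 and T2 terminators insulate it from neighbouring transcription. The associated work used such reporters to study antibiotic-induced nonsense and frameshift errors.
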