Addgene plasmid #208190: pSC101-GFPmut2-mScarlet-I TGATC
Purpose: nonsense mistranslation, TGA stop variant 2
Depositing lab: Tanel Tenson. Depositing organization: University of Tartu. Publication: Fluorescent reporters give new insights into antibiotics-induced nonsense and frameshift mistranslation. Hinnu M, Putrins M, Kogermann K, Kaldalu N, Tenson T. Sci Rep. 2024 Mar 22;14(1):6883. doi: 10.1038/s41598-024-57597-8. PubMed 38519558.
Backbone
  Vector backbone: pSC101
  Backbone size w/o insert (bp): 3968
  Total vector size (bp): 5626
  Vector type: Bacterial Expression ; reporter
Growth in bacteria
  Bacterial resistance: Ampicillin, 100 μg/mL
  Growth temperature: 37°C
  Growth strain: DH5alpha
  Copy number: Low Copy
Gene/Insert 1
  Gene/Insert name: GFPmut2
  Species: Synthetic
  Insert size (bp): 725
  Promoter: Ptet+dnaK P1
  Cloning method: Ligation Independent Cloning
  Sequencing primers: 5′ ctcatgtttgacagcttatcatcgataagc
Gene/Insert 2
  Gene/Insert name: mScarlet-I
  Species: Synthetic
  Insert size (bp): 702
  Mutation: Insertion 6TGA*(stop) 7TCT(Ser)
  Promoter: Ptet+dnaK P1
  Cloning method: Ligation Independent Cloning
  Sequencing primers: 5′ ACATGGTCCTTCTTGAGTTTGTAACAGC
Terms and licenses: Academic/Nonprofit Terms; Industry Terms: Not Available to Industry
How to cite: pSC101-GFPmut2-mScarlet-I TGATC was a gift from Tanel Tenson (Addgene plasmid # 208190 ; http://n2t.net/addgene:208190 ; RRID:Addgene_208190)
